>Addgene plasmid #216670 | pET-hisPNK | addgene full sequence | sequence record 428726 | Addgene NGS Result
TTCTCATGTTTGACAGCTTATCATCGATAAGCTTTAATGCGGTAGTTTATCACAGTTAAATTGCTAACGC
AGTCAGGCACCGTGTATGAAATCTAACAATGCGCTCATCGTCATCCTCGGCACCGTCACCCTGGATGCTG
TAGGCATAGGCTTGGTTATGCCGGTACTGCCGGGCCTCTTGCGGGATATCGTCCATTCCGACAGCATCGC
CAGTCACTATGGCGTGCTGCTAGCGCTATATGCGTTGATGCAATTTCTATGCGCACCCGTTCTCGGAGCA
CTGTCCGACCGCTTTGGCCGCCGCCCAGTCCTGCTCGCTTCGCTACTTGGAGCCACTATCGACTACGCGA
TCATGGCGACCACACCCGTCCTGTGGATATCCGGATATAGTTCCTCCTTTCAGCAAAAAACCCCTCAAGA
CCCGTTTAGAGGCCCCAAGGGGTTATGCTAGTTATTGCTCAGCGGTGGCAGCAGCCAACTCAGCTTCCTT
TCGGGCTTTGTTAGCAGCCGGATCCTTAAAAATCTCCCGAAGCGACTTGCCAGCATTCAACACCGATACG
ACGCCACATTTCAACTACTTGAGTTCGGTCATCAATAGCTAATTTCACGTCAAAATGCGGTGCAATGTGT
TTCCAGAAAATTTCTTCTTTAACTACATCGTCTTTACGGGTATCGCCTTGTTCGCGCTGACATTGCATAA
CTAATGGAACGCCAGCAATGTCCTCAACCCATTTACGGGTCATACGATAATATTTCGTTGGGTCTTCTTT
AGTTCCACTTTCACGACCTGAAACGACTACGATTTGATAACCCATAAGAGCATACATCTTAGACAGTTCA
ACAACCATAGGATTGATAACATCGGTATCGCATTTTTCAAGGTCATAAGGACCACGACCATTCATTTTAG
CTAGTGTACCATCAACATCAAAAATAACTGCTTTTGGTTTACCAGGAGTCCCATTATATACTGGAAGACC
GAGATACTCTCGCATGCTTTTATACATTGAACGTAAAACATCAATTGGTACTGCTTTAGTTCCGCGTTTT
GAGTTACGTTTAACCAATTCAGTCCAAGGAACATCAAACACTTTATGTTCAACTTTCCAGCCGTATTCTT
TGGCAAAAGTTTCCCATGCTAGGCGACGTTCAGGATTCAGGTTAGTATCTGAAATGATTACTCCCTTAAC
AGAATCGCCACCGTACAGAATACTTTTAGCTGTATCAAACTGCATACCAGTTACGATACCTTCTTTCTTT
TTGGTATACTTGTACTCATCGCGTTCTTCATGCGCCATAATAGATTGGCGATAGTCATCACGATTGATAT
TATAAAACCCGGGATTCTTAGCAATAAATTCACGAGCCCAAGTACTCTTACCAGAACCAGGACAGCCAAT
AGTCAAAATAATCTTTTTCATATGACGACCTTCGATATGGCCGCTGCTGTGATGATGATGATGATGATGA
TGATGATGGCCCATATGTATATCTCCTTCTTAAAGTTAAACAAAATTATTTCTAGAGGGAAACCGTTGTG
GTCTCCCTATAGTGAGTCGTATTAATTTCGCGGGATCGAGATCTCGATCCTCTACGCCGGACGCATCGTG
GCCGGCATCACCGGCGCCACAGGTGCGGTTGCTGGCGCCTATATCGCCGACATCACCGATGGGGAAGATC
GGGCTCGCCACTTCGGGCTCATGAGCGCTTGTTTCGGCGTGGGTATGGTGGCAGGCCCCGTGGCCGGGGG
ACTGTTGGGCGCCATCTCCTTGCATGCACCATTCCTTGCGGCGGCGGTGCTCAACGGCCTCAACCTACTA
CTGGGCTGCTTCCTAATGCAGGAGTCGCATAAGGGAGAGCGTCGACCGATGCCCTTGAGAGCCTTCAACC
CAGTCAGCTCCTTCCGGTGGGCGCGGGGCATGACTATCGTCGCCGCACTTATGACTGTCTTCTTTATCAT
GCAACTCGTAGGACAGGTGCCGGCAGCGCTCTGGGTCATTTTCGGCGAGGACCGCTTTCGCTGGAGCGCG
ACGATGATCGGCCTGTCGCTTGCGGTATTCGGAATCTTGCACGCCCTCGCTCAAGCCTTCGTCACTGGTC
CCGCCACCAAACGTTTCGGCGAGAAGCAGGCCATTATCGCCGGCATGGCGGCCGACGCGCTGGGCTACGT
CTTGCTGGCGTTCGCGACGCGAGGCTGGATGGCCTTCCCCATTATGATTCTTCTCGCTTCCGGCGGCATC
GGGATGCCCGCGTTGCAGGCCATGCTGTCCAGGCAGGTAGATGACGACCATCAGGGACAGCTTCAAGGAT
CGCTCGCGGCTCTTACCAGCCTAACTTCGATCATTGGACCGCTGATCGTCACGGCGATTTATGCCGCCTC
GGCGAGCACATGGAACGGGTTGGCATGGATTGTAGGCGCCGCCCTATACCTTGTCTGCCTCCCCGCGTTG
CGTCGCGGTGCATGGAGCCGGGCCACCTCGACCTGAATGGAAGCCGGCGGCACCTCGCTAACGGATTCAC
CACTCCAAGAATTGGAGCCAATCAATTCTTGCGGAGAACTGTGAATGCGCAAACCAACCCTTGGCAGAAC
ATATCCATCGCGTCCGCCATCTCCAGCAGCCGCACGCGGCGCATCTCGGGCAGCGTTGGGTCCTGGCCAC
GGGTGCGCATGATCGTGCTCCTGTCGTTGAGGACCCGGCTAGGCTGGCGGGGTTGCCTTACTGGTTAGCA
GAATGAATCACCGATACGCGAGCGAACGTGAAGCGACTGCTGCTGCAAAACGTCTGCGACCTGAGCAACA
ACATGAATGGTCTTCGGTTTCCGTGTTTCGTAAAGTCTGGAAACGCGGAAGTCAGCGCCCTGCACCATTA
TGTTCCGGATCTGCATCGCAGGATGCTGCTGGCTACCCTGTGGAACACCTACATCTGTATTAACGAAGCG
CTGGCATTGACCCTGAGTGATTTTTCTCTGGTCCCGCCGCATCCATACCGCCAGTTGTTTACCCTCACAA
CGTTCCAGTAACCGGGCATGTTCATCATCAGTAACCCGTATCGTGAGCATCCTCTCTCGTTTCATCGGTA
TCATTACCCCCATGAACAGAAATCCCCCTTACACGGAGGCATCAGTGACCAAACAGGAAAAAACCGCCCT
TAACATGGCCCGCTTTATCAGAAGCCAGACATTAACGCTTCTGGAGAAACTCAACGAGCTGGACGCGGAT
GAACAGGCAGACATCTGTGAATCGCTTCACGACCACGCTGATGAGCTTTACCGCAGCTGCCTCGCGCGTT
TCGGTGATGACGGTGAAAACCTCTGACACATGCAGCTCCCGGAGACGGTCACAGCTTGTCTGTAAGCGGA
TGCCGGGAGCAGACAAGCCCGTCAGGGCGCGTCAGCGGGTGTTGGCGGGTGTCGGGGCGCAGCCATGACC
CAGTCACGTAGCGATAGCGGAGTGTATACTGGCTTAACTATGCGGCATCAGAGCAGATTGTACTGAGAGT
GCACCATTGCGGTGTGAAATACCGCACAGATGCGTAAGGAGAAAATACCGCATCAGGCGCTCTTCCGCTT
CCTCGCTCACTGACTCGCTGCGCTCGGTCGTTCGGCTGCGGCGAGCGGTATCAGCTCACTCAAAGGCGGT
AATACGGTTATCCACAGAATCAGGGGATAACGCAGGAAAGAACATGTGAGCAAAAGGCCAGCAAAAGGCC
AGGAACCGTAAAAAGGCCGCGTTGCTGGCGTTTTTCCATAGGCTCCGCCCCCCTGACGAGCATCACAAAA
ATCGACGCTCAAGTCAGAGGTGGCGAAACCCGACAGGACTATAAAGATACCAGGCGTTTCCCCCTGGAAG
CTCCCTCGTGCGCTCTCCTGTTCCGACCCTGCCGCTTACCGGATACCTGTCCGCCTTTCTCCCTTCGGGA
AGCGTGGCGCTTTCTCATAGCTCACGCTGTAGGTATCTCAGTTCGGTGTAGGTCGTTCGCTCCAAGCTGG
GCTGTGTGCACGAACCCCCCGTTCAGCCCGACCGCTGCGCCTTATCCGGTAACTATCGTCTTGAGTCCAA
CCCGGTAAGACACGACTTATCGCCACTGGCAGCAGCCACTGGTAACAGGATTAGCAGAGCGAGGTATGTA
GGCGGTGCTACAGAGTTCTTGAAGTGGTGGCCTAACTACGGCTACACTAGAAGGACAGTATTTGGTATCT
GCGCTCTGCTGAAGCCAGTTACCTTCGGAAAAAGAGTTGGTAGCTCTTGATCCGGCAAACAAACCACCGC
TGGTAGCGGTGGTTTTTTTGTTTGCAAGCAGCAGATTACGCGCAGAAAAAAAGGATCTCAAGAAGATCCT
TTGATCTTTTCTACGGGGTCTGACGCTCAGTGGAACGAAAACTCACGTTAAGGGATTTTGGTCATGAGAT
TATCAAAAAGGATCTTCACCTAGATCCTTTTAAATTAAAAATGAAGTTTTAAATCAATCTAAAGTATATA
TGAGTAAACTTGGTCTGACAGTTACCAATGCTTAATCAGTGAGGCACCTATCTCAGCGATCTGTCTATTT
CGTTCATCCATAGTTGCCTGACTCCCCGTCGTGTAGATAACTACGATACGGGAGGGCTTACCATCTGGCC
CCAGTGCTGCAATGATACCGCGAGACCCACGCTCACCGGCTCCAGATTTATCAGCAATAAACCAGCCAGC
CGGAAGGGCCGAGCGCAGAAGTGGTCCTGCAACTTTATCCGCCTCCATCCAGTCTATTAATTGTTGCCGG
GAAGCTAGAGTAAGTAGTTCGCCAGTTAATAGTTTGCGCAACGTTGTTGCCATTGCTGCAGGCATCGTGG
TGTCACGCTCGTCGTTTGGTATGGCTTCATTCAGCTCCGGTTCCCAACGATCAAGGCGAGTTACATGATC
CCCCATGTTGTGCAAAAAAGCGGTTAGCTCCTTCGGTCCTCCGATCGTTGTCAGAAGTAAGTTGGCCGCA
GTGTTATCACTCATGGTTATGGCAGCACTGCATAATTCTCTTACTGTCATGCCATCCGTAAGATGCTTTT
CTGTGACTGGTGAGTACTCAACCAAGTCATTCTGAGAATAGTGTATGCGGCGACCGAGTTGCTCTTGCCC
GGCGTCAACACGGGATAATACCGCGCCACATAGCAGAACTTTAAAAGTGCTCATCATTGGAAAACGTTCT
TCGGGGCGAAAACTCTCAAGGATCTTACCGCTGTTGAGATCCAGTTCGATGTAACCCACTCGTGCACCCA
ACTGATCTTCAGCATCTTTTACTTTCACCAGCGTTTCTGGGTGAGCAAAAACAGGAAGGCAAAATGCCGC
AAAAAAGGGAATAAGGGCGACACGGAAATGTTGAATACTCATACTCTTCCTTTTTCAATATTATTGAAGC
ATTTATCAGGGTTATTGTCTCATGAGCGGATACATATTTGAATGTATTTAGAAAAATAAACAAATAGGGG
TTCCGCGCACATTTCCCCGAAAAGTGCCACCTGACGTCTAAGAAACCATTATTATCATGACATTAACCTA
TAAAAATAGGCGTATCACGAGGCCCTTTCGTCTTCAAGAA
Features (pLannotate 1.2.2; 15 found; start..end, strand, type, name):
     10..38      +  promoter       tet promoter: E. coli promoter for tetracycline efflux protein gene
     86..378     +  CDS            TcR (fragment): tetracycline efflux protein; tet; confers resistance to tetracycline
    404..451     -  terminator     T7 terminator: transcription terminator for bacteriophage T7 RNA polymerase
    459..508     -  CDS            SET1 (fragment): solubility-enhancement tag derived from T7 phage gene 10B
    519..1421    -  CDS            pseT: KIPN_BPT4 - Experimental evidence at protein level: Swiss-Prot protein existence level 1. Acts as a 5'-hydroxyl kinase, a 3'-phosphatase and a 2',3'- cyclic phosphodiesterase. Catalyzes the transfer of the terminal phosphate of ATP to the 5'-hydroxyl termini of ribo- and deoxyribonucleotides. In the presence of ADP the enzyme also catalyzes an exchange reaction. In the exchange reaction, an excess ADP causes the enzyme to transfer the 5' terminal phosphate from phosphorylated DNA to ADP (PubMed:5323016, PubMed:199248). Involved in countering a host defense mechanism which activates T4-induced
   1461..1478    -  CDS            capTEV™ (fragment): composite tag for in vivo biotinylation, TEV protease cleavage, and 6xHis tagging
   1492..1514    -  RBS            RBS: efficient ribosome binding site from bacteriophage T7 gene 10 (Olins and Rangwala, 1989)
   1546..1564    -  promoter       T7 promoter: promoter for bacteriophage T7 RNA polymerase
   1586..2486    +  CDS            TcR (fragment): tetracycline efflux protein; tet; confers resistance to tetracycline
   2728..3108    -  CDS            YPB1_ECOLX: Protein predicted: Swiss-Prot protein existence level 4. From Escherichia coli.
   3125..3316    +  CDS            rop: Rop protein, which maintains plasmids at low copy number; rop
   3418..3557    +  misc_feature   bom: basis of mobility region from pBR322
   3743..4331    -  rep_origin     ori: high-copy-number ColE1/pMB1/pBR322/pUC origin of replication
   4502..5362    -  CDS            AmpR: β-lactamase; bla; confers resistance to ampicillin, carbenicillin, and related antibiotics
   5363..5467    -  promoter       AmpR promoter: bla
