[The description below was written by a language model from this plasmid's Addgene catalogue record and pLannotate feature annotations shown in this document.]
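Description:
pET-hisPNK is a bacterial expression plasmid built on the pET3c backbone for producing His-tagged T4 polynucleotide kinase (T4 PNK, the product of the phage T4 pseT gene) in E. coli. The sequenced plasmid is about 5.6 kb and retains the pBR322-derived architecture typical of early pET vectors. It has a ColE1/pMB1-type origin of replication with the adjacent rop gene and bom mobility region. An ampicillin resistance gene (β-lactamase) under its own promoter provides selection. The tetracycline resistance gene appears only as two fragments flanking the expression cassette, consistent with the cassette having been inserted into that gene, so it should not be functional. The catalogue lists the plasmid as high copy, although the annotated rop gene normally acts to lower copy number.

The expression cassette consists of a T7 promoter, the efficient ribosome binding site from T7 gene 10, a short N-terminal tag and the roughly 900 bp pseT coding sequence, followed by a T7 terminator. The tag is annotated only as a fragment of a composite tag and most likely corresponds to the 6xHis segment. A short annotated fragment related to T7 gene 10 lies between the coding sequence and the terminator and is probably residual backbone sequence. No lac operator is annotated. Transcription depends on T7 RNA polymerase, so expression requires a host strain that supplies this enzyme, while cloning strains serve for propagation.

T4 PNK is a 5'-hydroxyl kinase that also has 3'-phosphatase and 2',3'-cyclic phosphodiesterase activities, and it is widely used to modify nucleic acid ends. The His tag allows purification by metal affinity chromatography. The associated publication describes a cost-effective single-cell RNA sequencing workflow, which suggests the plasmid is meant for in-house production of the enzyme.
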