Addgene plasmid #216670: pET-hisPNK
Purpose: Expresses his-tagged PNK in E. coli hosts
Depositing lab: Po-Min Chiang. Depositing organization: National Cheng Kung University. Publication: USPPAR is a cost-effective, scalable, and highly sensitive single-cell RNA sequencing workflow compatible with diverse specimens. Hsueh YW, Chiang PM. PLoS Biol. 2025 Dec 15;23(12):e3003537. doi: 10.1371/journal.pbio.3003537. eCollection 2025 Dec. PubMed 41396975.
Backbone
  Vector backbone: pET3c
  Backbone size w/o insert (bp): 4604
  Vector type: Bacterial Expression
Growth in bacteria
  Bacterial resistance: Ampicillin, 100 μg/mL
  Growth temperature: 37°C
  Growth strain: NEB Stable
  Copy number: High Copy
Gene/Insert
  Gene/Insert name: T4 Polynucleotide Kinase (alt name: T4 PNK)
  Species: T4 phage
  Insert size (bp): 906
  Entrez Gene: pseT (a.k.a. T4p223)
  Tag / fusion protein: his-tag (N terminal on insert)
  Cloning method: Gibson Cloning
  Sequencing primers: 5′ T7 promoter; 3′ T7 terminator
Terms and licenses: Academic/Nonprofit Terms; Industry Terms: Not Available to Industry
How to cite: pET-hisPNK was a gift from Po-Min Chiang (Addgene plasmid # 216670 ; http://n2t.net/addgene:216670 ; RRID:Addgene_216670)
